>Addgene plasmid #32216 | FLAG HDAC5 S259A/S498A | addgene partial sequence | sequence record 37649 | hHDAC5-F2 5'-CTCATTGCTGTGCCACTCC-3'
GCAAGCTCCCGCGGCATCGGCCCCTGAGCCGCACTCAGGCCTCACCGCTGCCGCAGAGTCCCCAGGCCCT
GCAGCAGCTGGTCATGCAACAACAGCACCAGCAGTTCCTGGAGAAGCAGAAGCAGCAGCAGCTACAGCTG
GGCAAGATCCTCACCAAGACAGGGGAGCTGCCCAGGCAGCCCACCACCCACCCTGAGGAGACAGAGGAGG
AGCTGACGGAGCAGCAGGAGGTCTTGCTGGGGGAGGGAGCCCTGACCATGCCCCGGGAGGGCTCCACAGA
GAGTGAGAGCACACAGGAAGACCTGGAGGAGGAGGACGAGGAAGAGGATGGGGAGGAGGAGGAGGATTGC
ATCCAGGTTAAGGACGAGGAGGGCGAGAGTGGTGCTGAGGAGGGGCCCGACTTGGAGGAGCCTGGTGCTG
GATACAAAAAACTGTTCTCAGATGCCCAGCCGCTGCAGCCTTTGCAGGTGTACCAGGCGCCCCTCAGCCT
GGCCACTGTGCCCCACCAGGCCCTGGGCCGTACCCAGTCCTCCCCTGCTGCCCCTGGGGGCATGAAGAGC
CCCCCAGACCAGCCCGTCAAGCACCTCTTCACCACAGGTGTGGTCTACGACACGTTCATGCTAAAGCACC
AGTGCATGTGCGGGAACACACACGTGCACCCTGAGCATGCTGGCCGGATCCAGAGCATCTGGTCCCGGCT
GCAGGAGACAGGCCTGCTTAGC
