>Addgene plasmid #32216 | FLAG HDAC5 S259A/S498A | addgene partial sequence | sequence record 38799 | hHDAC5-F3 5'-gaagtcaaaggagcccacac-3'
GCACCCCAAATGCTGGGGAGCCCACCATGCTTCTTTGGACCAGAGTTCCCCTCCCCAGAGCGGCCCCCCT
GGGACGCCTCCCTCCTACAAACTGCCTTTGCCTGGGCCCTACGACAGTCGAGACGACTTCCCCCTCCGCA
AAACAGCCGCTGAACCCAACTTGAAAGTGCGTTCAAGGCTAAAACAGAAGGTGGCTGAGCGGAGAAGCAG
TCCCCTCCTGCGTCGCAAGGATGGGACTGTTATTAGCACCTTTAAGAAGAGAGCTGTTGAGATCACAGGT
GCCGGGCCTGGGGCGTCGTCCGTGTGTAACAGCGCACCCGGCTCCGGCCCCAGCTCTCCCAACAGCTCCC
ACAGCACCATCGCTGAGAATGGCTTTACTGGCTCAGTCCCCAACATCCCCACTGAGATGCTCCCTCAGCA
CCGAGCCCTCCCTCTGGACAGCTCCCCCAACCAGTTCAGCCTCTACACGTCTCCTTCTCTGCCCAACATC
TCCCTAGGGCTGCAGGCCACGGTCACTGTCACCAACTCACACCTCACTGCCTCCCCGAAGCTGTCGACAC
AGCAGGAGGCCGAGAGGCAGGCCCTCCAGTCCCTGCGGCAGGGTGGCACGCTGACCGGCAAGTTCATGAG
CACATCCTCTATTCCTGGCTGCCTGCTGGGCGTGGCACTGGAGGGCGACGGGAGCCCCCACGGGCATGCC
TCCCTGCTGCAGCATGTGCTGTTGCTGGAGCAGGCCCGGCAGCAGAGCACCCTCATTGCTGTGCCACTCC
ACGGGCAGTCCCCACTAGTGACGGGTGAACGTGTGGCCACCAGCATGCGGACGGTAGG
