>Addgene plasmid #32216 | FLAG HDAC5 S259A/S498A | addgene partial sequence | sequence record 38803 | BGH-Rev 5'-TAGAAGGCACAGTCGAGG-3'
CTCTAGACTCGAGTTATTTATCATCATCATCTTTATAATCCCCCAGGGCAGGCTCCTGCTCCATGGGCTC
CTCTGCCGGCCTGGGGCTGTGTTCCCGGGCTGCCGCAGCCTGGGCCTGCTCGGCCCCCACCGACAGCAAG
GCCATGGCGCTCACAGTCTCGGCCTCCTCGGTCTCACCTGCTTGGGCCTCTCGCAGGGACCGGCCCAGAC
CAGCGGCGAACTTCTGCACACAGCTCCAGTGTTTGCTCTGGATCTCGATGACTTTCTCTAGCGTGGCCAC
TGCGTTGATGTTGGGCTTTTGCTGCAAGACTGCCTCATCCAAGGGCTGCAGCTCTACACTGAGCAGAGCC
GAGACACAAGCCTCAGAGGCATCACAGATGGCGGTCAAGTCATGGCCTCCCTCCAGGGCCAGCACCACCC
GGCCCCCTGCCAGGGTCATCAGCTGCCTGGTCAAGTGGCCAAAACATCTGGCGGTGACAGAGTAGCCACC
CAGAGGAGACAGATGTCCTTCAACAGCATCAAACCCGGCGGAGACTAGGACCACATCAGGTGAGAACTCG
TGGGCAATGGGCATCACCACTGTCCTGAAGGCTGTAAGGTACTCCACGTCTCCAATGGGGGGGTCCACAC
CTCCTGTCCATGCCACGTTCACATTGTACCCCACGCCTGGTCCTCCACCAACCTCTTCAGGAGCCCCAGA
GCCTGGAAAGAAGTTCCCGTTGTCATAGCGATGCAGAGAGATGTAGAGCACAGAGGGGTCATTATAGAAC
GCCTGCTGGGTGCC
