[The description below was written by a language model from this plasmid's Addgene catalogue record.]
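Description:
FLAG HDAC5 S259A/S498A is a mammalian expression plasmid built on the pcDNA3.1 backbone (about 5.4 kb without insert) carrying a roughly 3.4 kb human HDAC5 cDNA. It is maintained in E. coli as a high-copy plasmid under ampicillin selection. The backbone also provides a neomycin resistance marker, so transfected mammalian cells can be selected with G418 to obtain stable lines. Expression of the insert is driven by the CMV promoter, a strong constitutive viral promoter suited to transient overexpression in most cultured mammalian cell lines. The listed BGH reverse sequencing primer is consistent with the bovine growth hormone polyadenylation region that normally lies downstream of the cloning site in this backbone. The insert was introduced by restriction cloning, but the record does not state which sites were used. No feature table accompanies the entry.

The encoded protein is HDAC5, a class IIa histone deacetylase, recorded as carrying a FLAG epitope at its C terminus for detection by immunoblotting or immunofluorescence and for immunoprecipitation. Two serines, Ser259 and Ser498, are replaced with alanine, which prevents phosphorylation at these positions. In class IIa HDACs these residues are generally understood to be the kinase-targeted sites that mediate 14-3-3 binding and cytoplasmic retention, so such a mutant is expected to behave as a phosphorylation-resistant, predominantly nuclear form. The associated study concerns class IIa HDACs as hormone-regulated modulators of FOXO and glucose homeostasis. This fits use of the construct alongside wild-type HDAC5 to test how phosphorylation controls HDAC5 localisation and downstream transcriptional effects. Part of the plasmid derives from an earlier published construct.
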