Addgene plasmid #32216: FLAG HDAC5 S259A/S498A
Depositing lab: Reuben Shaw. Depositing organization: Salk Institute for Biological Studies. Publication: Class IIa histone deacetylases are hormone-activated regulators of FOXO and mammalian glucose homeostasis. Mihaylova MM, Vasquez DS, Ravnskjaer K, Denechaud PD, Yu RT, Alvarez JG, Downes M, Evans RM, Montminy M, Shaw RJ. Cell. 2011 May 13;145(4):607-21. 10.1016/j.cell.2011.03.043 PubMed 21565617.
Backbone
  Vector backbone: pcDNA3.1
  Backbone manufacturer: Invitrogen
  Backbone size w/o insert (bp): 5428
  Vector type: Mammalian Expression
  Selectable markers: Neomycin (select with G418) ; G418
Growth in bacteria
  Bacterial resistance: Ampicillin, 100 μg/mL
  Growth temperature: 37°C
  Growth strain: DH5alpha
  Copy number: High Copy
Gene/Insert
  Gene/Insert name: HDAC5
  Species: H. sapiens (human)
  Insert size (bp): 3400
  Mutation: Ser259Ala, Ser498Ala
  GenBank ID: NM_001015053
  Entrez Gene: HDAC5 (a.k.a. HD5, NY-CO-9)
  Promoter: CMV
  Tag / fusion protein: Flag (C terminal on insert)
  Cloning method: Restriction Enzyme; 5′ cloning site unknown (unknown if destroyed); 3′ cloning site unknown (unknown if destroyed)
  Sequencing primers: 5′ CMV; 3′ BGH-rev
Resource information
  A portion of this plasmid was derived from a plasmid made by: Berdeaux et al. PMID: 17468767
Terms and licenses: Academic/Nonprofit Terms; Industry Terms: Not Available to Industry
How to cite: FLAG HDAC5 S259A/S498A was a gift from Reuben Shaw (Addgene plasmid # 32216 ; http://n2t.net/addgene:32216 ; RRID:Addgene_32216)
